Addgene plasmid #196971: pPB-TREG3G-PE2-rtTA3G-P2A-eGFP
Purpose: Piggybac vector with doxycyclin-inducible prime editor for mammalian cells
Depositing lab: Leopold Parts. Depositing organization: Wellcome Sanger Institute. Publication: Prediction of prime editing insertion efficiencies using sequence features and DNA repair determinants. Koeppel J, Weller J, Peets EM, Pallaseni A, Kuzmin I, Raudvere U, Peterson H, Liberante FG, Parts L. Nat Biotechnol. 2023 Feb 16. doi: 10.1038/s41587-023-01678-y. PubMed 36797492.
Backbone
  Vector backbone: pPB
  Vector type: Mammalian Expression
Growth in bacteria
  Bacterial resistance: Ampicillin, 100 μg/mL
  Growth temperature: 37°C
  Growth strain: NEB Stable
  Copy number: High Copy
Gene/Insert 1
  Gene/Insert name: Cas9-RT (alt name: prime editor)
  Insert size (bp): 6321
  Promoter: TREG3G
  Cloning method: Ligation Independent Cloning
  Sequencing primers: 5′ TREG3G-F
Gene/Insert 2
  Gene/Insert name: rtTA3G-P2A-eGFP
  Insert size (bp): 1527
  Promoter: PGK
  Cloning method: Ligation Independent Cloning
  Sequencing primers: 5′ PGK-F
Terms and licenses: Academic/Nonprofit Terms; Industry Terms: Not Available to Industry
How to cite: pPB-TREG3G-PE2-rtTA3G-P2A-eGFP was a gift from Leopold Parts (Addgene plasmid # 196971 ; http://n2t.net/addgene:196971 ; RRID:Addgene_196971)
