[The description below was written by a language model from this plasmid's Addgene catalogue record and pLannotate feature annotations shown in this document.]
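Description:
pPB-TREG3G-PE2-rtTA3G-P2A-eGFP is a 13.4 kb mammalian expression plasmid built on a piggyBac (pPB) backbone, carrying an all-in-one doxycycline-inducible prime editor system. In E. coli it is maintained through a high-copy ColE1/pUC-type origin and selected with ampicillin via the bla gene. Scattered lac promoter/operator, CAP site, lacI and RSF ori fragments in the annotation appear to be cloning-vector remnants rather than functional parts. The piggyBac terminal repeats that would mediate transposase-driven genomic integration are implied by the backbone name and stated purpose, but the automated feature table does not annotate them.

The payload consists of two oppositely oriented expression units. In the first, a third-generation Tet-responsive TRE3G promoter drives the roughly 6.3 kb PE2 prime editor. This appears in the annotation as Streptococcus pyogenes Cas9 (split by the software into N- and C-terminal portions spanning the sequence origin) followed by a Moloney murine leukemia virus Gag-Pol fragment corresponding to the fused reverse transcriptase, ending in an SV40 polyadenylation signal. In the second, the human PGK promoter constitutively expresses rtTA3G-P2A-eGFP. The tetR-derived annotation corresponds to the DNA-binding part of the reverse Tet transactivator, the P2A peptide separates it from EGFP during translation, and a rabbit β-globin polyadenylation signal terminates the transcript.

Cells carrying the cassette are therefore marked by green fluorescence and continuously produce rtTA3G, which binds TRE3G and switches on the prime editor only when doxycycline is added. The record lists no mammalian drug-resistance marker, so EGFP is the apparent means of identifying or sorting cells that carry the cassette. The construct is intended for making mammalian cell lines with controllable prime editor expression, and pegRNAs must be supplied separately.
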