Features (pLannotate 1.2.2; 23 found; start..end, strand, type, name):
   1815..3846    +  CDS            gag-pol (fragment): Moloney murine leukemia virus Gag-Pol polyprotein; gag-pol; contains a read-through stop codon
   3941..4062    +  polyA_signal   SV40 poly(A) signal: SV40 polyadenylation signal
   4133..4155    -  protein_bind   lac operator (fragment): The lac repressor binds to the lac operator to inhibit transcription in E. coli. This inhibition can be relieved by adding lactose or isopropyl-β-D-thiogalactopyranoside (IPTG). lac repressor encoded by lacI
   4159..4189    -  promoter       lac promoter: promoter for the E. coli lac operon
   4204..4225    -  protein_bind   CAP binding site: CAP binding activates transcription in the presence of cAMP. E. coli catabolite activator protein
   4238..4330    -  CDS            lacI (fragment): lac repressor; lacI; The lac repressor binds to the lac operator to inhibit transcription in E. coli. This inhibition can be relieved by adding lactose or isopropyl-β-D-thiogalactopyranoside (IPTG).
   4332..4404    -  rep_origin     RSF ori (fragment): Plasmids containing the RSF 1030 origin of replication can be propagated in E. coli cells that contain additional plasmids with compatible origins.
   4669..4724    -  polyA_signal   β-globin poly(A) signal: rabbit β-globin polyadenylation signal (Gil and Proudfoot, 1987)
   4795..4911    -  CDS            HBB: HBB_COLGU - Experimental evidence at transcript level: Swiss-Prot protein existence level 2. Involved in oxygen transport from the lung to the various peripheral tissues. From Colobus guereza (Mantled guereza) (Eastern black-and-white colobus monkey).
   4919..5635    -  CDS            EGFP: EGFP is a basic (constitutively fluorescent) green fluorescent protein published in 1996, derived from Aequorea victoria. It is reported to be a rapidly-maturing weak dimer with moderate acid sensitivity.
   5828..6445    -  CDS            tetR: TETR2_ECOLX - Experimental evidence at protein level: Swiss-Prot protein existence level 1. TetR is the repressor of the tetracycline resistance element; its N-terminal region forms a helix-turn-helix structure and binds DNA. Binding of tetracycline to TetR reduces the repressor affinity for the tetracycline resistance gene (tetA) promoter operator sites. From Escherichia coli.
   6478..6978    -  promoter       hPGK promoter: human phosphoglycerate kinase 1 promoter
   6979..7005    -  CDS            Rev (fragment): human immunodeficiency virus 1 (HIV-1) Rev protein; rev; enhances nuclear export of unspliced and incompletely spliced viral mRNAs
   7544..7566    -  protein_bind   lac operator (fragment): The lac repressor binds to the lac operator to inhibit transcription in E. coli. This inhibition can be relieved by adding lactose or isopropyl-β-D-thiogalactopyranoside (IPTG). lac repressor encoded by lacI
   7570..7600    -  promoter       lac promoter: promoter for the E. coli lac operon
   7615..7636    -  protein_bind   CAP binding site: CAP binding activates transcription in the presence of cAMP. E. coli catabolite activator protein
   7649..7741    -  CDS            lacI (fragment): lac repressor; lacI; The lac repressor binds to the lac operator to inhibit transcription in E. coli. This inhibition can be relieved by adding lactose or isopropyl-β-D-thiogalactopyranoside (IPTG).
   7924..8512    -  rep_origin     ori: high-copy-number ColE1/pMB1/pBR322/pUC origin of replication
   8683..9543    -  CDS            AmpR: β-lactamase; bla; confers resistance to ampicillin, carbenicillin, and related antibiotics
   9544..9648    -  promoter       AmpR promoter: bla
  10629..11006   +  promoter       TRE3G promoter: 3rd-generation Tet-responsive promoter that can be activated by binding of Tet-On® 3G
  11046..12647   +  CDS            Cas9(N): N-terminal portion of Streptococcus pyogenes Cas9 (Zetsche et al., 2015)
  12648..1711    +  CDS            Cas9(C) (fragment) (across the origin): C-terminal portion of Streptococcus pyogenes Cas9 (Zetsche et al., 2015)
>Addgene plasmid #196971 | pPB-TREG3G-PE2-rtTA3G-P2A-eGFP | addgene full sequence | sequence record 441213 | Addgene NGS Result
AAGAACACCCCGTGGAAAACACCCAGCTGCAGAACGAGAAGCTGTACCTGTACTACCTGCAGAATGGGCG
GGATATGTACGTGGACCAGGAACTGGACATCAACCGGCTGTCCGACTACGATGTGGACGCTATCGTGCCT
CAGAGCTTTCTGAAGGACGACTCCATCGACAACAAGGTGCTGACCAGAAGCGACAAGAACCGGGGCAAGA
GCGACAACGTGCCCTCCGAAGAGGTCGTGAAGAAGATGAAGAACTACTGGCGGCAGCTGCTGAACGCCAA
GCTGATTACCCAGAGAAAGTTCGACAATCTGACCAAGGCCGAGAGAGGCGGCCTGAGCGAACTGGATAAG
GCCGGCTTCATCAAGAGACAGCTGGTGGAAACCCGGCAGATCACAAAGCACGTGGCACAGATCCTGGACT
CCCGGATGAACACTAAGTACGACGAGAATGACAAGCTGATCCGGGAAGTGAAAGTGATCACCCTGAAGTC
CAAGCTGGTGTCCGATTTCCGGAAGGATTTCCAGTTTTACAAAGTGCGCGAGATCAACAACTACCACCAC
GCCCACGACGCCTACCTGAACGCCGTCGTGGGAACCGCCCTGATCAAAAAGTACCCTAAGCTGGAAAGCG
AGTTCGTGTACGGCGACTACAAGGTGTACGACGTGCGGAAGATGATCGCCAAGAGCGAGCAGGAAATCGG
CAAGGCTACCGCCAAGTACTTCTTCTACAGCAACATCATGAACTTTTTCAAGACCGAGATTACCCTGGCC
AACGGCGAGATCCGGAAGCGGCCTCTGATCGAGACAAACGGCGAAACCGGGGAGATCGTGTGGGATAAGG
GCCGGGATTTTGCCACCGTGCGGAAAGTGCTGAGCATGCCCCAAGTGAATATCGTGAAAAAGACCGAGGT
GCAGACAGGCGGCTTCAGCAAAGAGTCTATCCTGCCCAAGAGGAACAGCGATAAGCTGATCGCCAGAAAG
AAGGACTGGGACCCTAAGAAGTACGGCGGCTTCGACAGCCCCACCGTGGCCTATTCTGTGCTGGTGGTGG
CCAAAGTGGAAAAGGGCAAGTCCAAGAAACTGAAGAGTGTGAAAGAGCTGCTGGGGATCACCATCATGGA
AAGAAGCAGCTTCGAGAAGAATCCCATCGACTTTCTGGAAGCCAAGGGCTACAAAGAAGTGAAAAAGGAC
CTGATCATCAAGCTGCCTAAGTACTCCCTGTTCGAGCTGGAAAACGGCCGGAAGAGAATGCTGGCCTCTG
CCGGCGAACTGCAGAAGGGAAACGAACTGGCCCTGCCCTCCAAATATGTGAACTTCCTGTACCTGGCCAG
CCACTATGAGAAGCTGAAGGGCTCCCCCGAGGATAATGAGCAGAAACAGCTGTTTGTGGAACAGCACAAG
CACTACCTGGACGAGATCATCGAGCAGATCAGCGAGTTCTCCAAGAGAGTGATCCTGGCCGACGCTAATC
TGGACAAAGTGCTGTCCGCCTACAACAAGCACCGGGATAAGCCCATCAGAGAGCAGGCCGAGAATATCAT
CCACCTGTTTACCCTGACCAATCTGGGAGCCCCTGCCGCCTTCAAGTACTTTGACACCACCATCGACCGG
AAGAGGTACACCAGCACCAAAGAGGTGCTGGACGCCACCCTGATCCACCAGAGCATCACCGGCCTGTACG
AGACACGGATCGACCTGTCTCAGCTGGGAGGTGACTCTGGAGGATCTAGCGGAGGATCCTCTGGCAGCGA
GACACCAGGAACAAGCGAGTCAGCAACACCAGAGAGCAGTGGCGGCAGCAGCGGCGGCAGCAGCACCCTA
AATATAGAAGATGAGTATCGGCTACATGAGACCTCAAAAGAGCCAGATGTTTCTCTAGGGTCCACATGGC
TGTCTGATTTTCCTCAGGCCTGGGCGGAAACCGGGGGCATGGGACTGGCAGTTCGCCAAGCTCCTCTGAT
CATACCTCTGAAAGCAACCTCTACCCCCGTGTCCATAAAACAATACCCCATGTCACAAGAAGCCAGACTG
GGGATCAAGCCCCACATACAGAGACTGTTGGACCAGGGAATACTGGTACCCTGCCAGTCCCCCTGGAACA
CGCCCCTGCTACCCGTTAAGAAACCAGGGACTAATGATTATAGGCCTGTCCAGGATCTGAGAGAAGTCAA
CAAGCGGGTGGAAGACATCCACCCCACCGTGCCCAACCCTTACAACCTCTTGAGCGGGCTCCCACCGTCC
CACCAGTGGTACACTGTGCTTGATTTAAAGGATGCCTTTTTCTGCCTGAGACTCCACCCCACCAGTCAGC
CTCTCTTCGCCTTTGAGTGGAGAGATCCAGAGATGGGAATCTCAGGACAATTGACCTGGACCAGACTCCC
ACAGGGTTTCAAAAACAGTCCCACCCTGTTTAATGAGGCACTGCACAGAGACCTAGCAGACTTCCGGATC
CAGCACCCAGACTTGATCCTGCTACAGTACGTGGATGACTTACTGCTGGCCGCCACTTCTGAGCTAGACT
GCCAACAAGGTACTCGGGCCCTGTTACAAACCCTAGGGAACCTCGGGTATCGGGCCTCGGCCAAGAAAGC
CCAAATTTGCCAGAAACAGGTCAAGTATCTGGGGTATCTTCTAAAAGAGGGTCAGAGATGGCTGACTGAG
GCCAGAAAAGAGACTGTGATGGGGCAGCCTACTCCGAAGACCCCTCGACAACTAAGGGAGTTCCTAGGGA
AGGCAGGCTTCTGTCGCCTCTTCATCCCTGGGTTTGCAGAAATGGCAGCCCCCCTGTACCCTCTCACCAA
ACCGGGGACTCTGTTTAATTGGGGCCCAGACCAACAAAAGGCCTATCAAGAAATCAAGCAAGCTCTTCTA
ACTGCCCCAGCCCTGGGGTTGCCAGATTTGACTAAGCCCTTTGAACTCTTTGTCGACGAGAAGCAGGGCT
ACGCCAAAGGTGTCCTAACGCAAAAACTGGGACCTTGGCGTCGGCCGGTGGCCTACCTGTCCAAAAAGCT
AGACCCAGTAGCAGCTGGGTGGCCCCCTTGCCTACGGATGGTAGCAGCCATTGCCGTACTGACAAAGGAT
GCAGGCAAGCTAACCATGGGACAGCCACTAGTCATTCTGGCCCCCCATGCAGTAGAGGCACTAGTCAAAC
AACCCCCCGACCGCTGGCTTTCCAACGCCCGGATGACTCACTATCAGGCCTTGCTTTTGGACACGGACCG
GGTCCAGTTCGGACCGGTGGTAGCCCTGAACCCGGCTACGCTGCTCCCACTGCCTGAGGAAGGGCTGCAA
CACAACTGCCTTGATATCCTGGCCGAAGCCCACGGAACCCGACCCGACCTAACGGACCAGCCGCTCCCAG
ACGCCGACCACACCTGGTACACGGATGGAAGCAGTCTCTTACAAGAGGGACAGCGTAAGGCGGGAGCTGC
GGTGACCACCGAGACCGAGGTAATCTGGGCTAAAGCCCTGCCAGCCGGGACATCCGCTCAGCGGGCTGAA
CTGATAGCACTCACCCAGGCCCTAAAGATGGCAGAAGGTAAGAAGCTAAATGTTTATACTGATAGCCGTT
ATGCTTTTGCTACTGCCCATATCCATGGAGAAATATACAGAAGGCGTGGGTGGCTCACATCAGAAGGCAA
AGAGATCAAAAATAAAGACGAGATCTTGGCCCTACTAAAAGCCCTCTTTCTGCCCAAAAGACTTAGCATA
ATCCATTGTCCAGGACATCAAAAGGGACACAGCGCCGAGGCTAGAGGCAACCGGATGGCTGACCAAGCGG
CCCGAAAGGCAGCCATCACAGAGACTCCAGACACCTCTACCCTCCTCATAGAAAATTCATCACCCTCTGG
CGGCTCAAAAAGAACCGCCGACGGCAGCGAATTCGAGCCCAAGAAGAAGAGGAAAGTCTGATAAAAACTC
GCGAATCGATCGCCCACCCCAACTTGTTTATTGCAGCTTATAATGGTTACAAATAAAGCAATAGCATCAC
AAATTTCACAAATAAAGCATTTTTTTCACTGCATTCTAGTTGTGGTTTGTCCAAACTCATCAATGTATCT
TATCATGTCTGTATACCGTCGACCTCTAGCTAGAGCTTGGCGTAATCATGGTCATAGCTGTTTCCTGTGT
GAAATTGTTATCCGCTCACAATTCCACACAACATACGAGCCGGAAGCATAAAGTGTAAAGCCTGGGGTGC
CTAATGAGTGAGCTAACTCACATTAATTGCGTTGCGCTCACTGCCCGCTTTCCAGTCGGGAAACCTGTCG
TGCCAGCTGCATTAATGAATCGGCCAACGCGCGGGGAGAGGCGGTTTGCGTATTGGGCGCTCTTCCGCTT
CCTCGCTCACTGACTCGCTGCGCTCGGTCGTTCGGCTGCGGCGAGCGGTATCAGCTCACTCAAAGGACGG
CCGCACATGTAAGGAAAATTTTAGGGATGTTAAAGAAAAAAATAACACAAAACAAAATATAAAAAAAATC
TAACCTCAAGTCAAGGCTTTTCTATGGAATAAGGAATGGACAGCAGGGGGCTGTTTCATATACTGATGAC
CTCTTTATAGCCAACCTTTGTTCATGGCAGCCAGCATATGGGCATATGTTGCCAAACTCTAAACCAAATA
CTCATTCTGATGTTTTAAATGATTTGCCCTCCCATATGTCCTTCCGAGTGAGAGACACAAAAAATTCCAA
CACACTATTGCAATGAAAATAAATTTCCTTTATTAGCCAGAAGTCAGATGCTCAAGGGGCTTCATGATGT
CCCCATAATTTTTGGCAGAGGGAAAAAGATCTCAGTGGTATTTGTGAGCCAGGGCATTGGCCACACCAGT
CACCACCTTCTGATAGGCAGCCTGCACCTGAGGAGTGAATTCACGCGTTTTATTAGACTTTCCTCTTCTT
CTTGGGAGAACCACCAGACTTGTACAGCTCGTCCATGCCGAGAGTGATCCCGGCGGCGGTCACGAACTCC
AGCAGGACCATGTGATCGCGCTTCTCGTTGGGGTCTTTGCTCAGGGCGGACTGGGTGCTCAGGTAGTGGT
TGTCGGGCAGCAGCACGGGGCCGTCGCCGATGGGGGTGTTCTGCTGGTAGTGGTCGGCGAGCTGCACGCT
GCCGTCCTCGATGTTGTGGCGGATCTTGAAGTTCACCTTGATGCCGTTCTTCTGCTTGTCGGCCATGATA
TAGACGTTGTGGCTGTTGTAGTTGTACTCCAGCTTGTGCCCCAGGATGTTGCCGTCCTCCTTGAAGTCGA
TGCCCTTCAGCTCGATGCGGTTCACCAGGGTGTCGCCCTCGAACTTCACCTCGGCGCGGGTCTTGTAGTT
GCCGTCGTCCTTGAAGAAGATGGTGCGCTCCTGGACGTAGCCTTCGGGCATGGCGGACTTGAAGAAGTCG
TGCTGCTTCATGTGGTCGGGGTAGCGGCTGAAGCACTGCACTCCATAGGTCAGGGTGGTCACCAGCGTGG
GCCAGGGCACGGGCAGCTTGCCGGTGGTGCAGATGAACTTCAGGGTCAGCTTGCCGTAGGTGGCATCGCC
CTCGCCCTCGCCGGACACGCTGAACTTGTGGCCGTTTACGTCGCCGTCCAGCTCGACCAGGATGGGCACC
ACCCCGGTGAACAGCTCCTCGCCCTTGCTCACCATAGGTCCAGGGTTCTCCTCCACGTCTCCAGCCTGCT
TCAGCAGGCTGAAGTTAGTAGCTCCGCTTCCGCCTGGCAGCATATCGAGATCGAAGTCATCGAGAGCGTC
AGCAGGGAGCATATCCAGATCAAAATCATCCAGGGCATCGGCGGGCAGCATGTCCAGGTCGAAGTCGTCC
AGGGCGTCGGTGGGTCCGCCGCTCTCGCACTTCAGCTGCTTCTCGAGGCCGCAGATGATCAGTTCCAGGC
CGAACAGGAAGGCGGGCTCGGCGCCCTGTCTGTCGAACAGCTCGATGGCCTGCTTCAGCAGGGGGGGCAT
GCTGTCGGTGGTGGGTGTCTCTCTTTCCTCTTTGGCGACCTGGTGTTCCTGTTCTTCCAGCACGCAGCCC
AGGGTGAAGTGGCCCACGGCGCTCAGGGCGTACAGGGCGTTTTCCAGGCTGAAGCCCTGCTGGCACAGGA
AGGCCAGCTGGTTTTCCAGTGTCTCGTACTGCTTCTCGGTGGGTCTGGTGCCCAGGTGCACTTTGGCGCC
GTCCCGGTGGCTCAGCAGGGCGCATCTGTAGCTCTTGGCGTTGTTCCGCAGGAAGTCCTGCCAGCTCTCG
CCTTCCAGAGGGCAGCTGTGGGTGTGGTGCCGGTCCAGCATCTCGATGGGCAGGGCGTCCAGCAGGGCCC
GCTTGTTCTTCACGTGCCAGTACAGGGTGGGCTGTTCCACGCCCAGTTTCTGGGCCAGCTTCCGGGTGGT
CAGGCCCTCGATGCCCACGCCGTTCAGCAGTTCCAGGGCGCTGTTGATCACTTTGCTCTTGTCCAGCCGG
CTCATGGTGGCTATTCCGGAGCTAGCGGTATCGATCCCTGGGGAGAGAGGTCGGTGATTCGGTCAACGAG
GGAGCCGACTGCCGACGTGCGCTCCGGAGGCTTGCAGAATGCGGAACACCGCGCGGGCAGGAACAGGGCC
CACACTACCGCCCCACACCCCGCCTCCCGCACCGCCCCTTCCCGGCCGCTGCTCTCGGCGCGCCCTGCTG
AGCAGCCGCTATTGGCCACAGCCCATCGCGGTCGGCGCGCTGCCATTGCTCCCTGGCGCTGTCCGTCTGC
GAGGGTACTAGTGAGTCGTGCGGCTTCCGTTTGTCACGTCCGGCACGCCGCGAACCGCAAGGAACCTTCC
CGACTTAGGGGCGGAGCAGGAAGCGTCGCCGGGGGGCCCACAAGGGTAGCGGCGAAGATCCGGGTGACGC
TGCGAACGGACGTGAAGAATGTGCGAGACCCAGGGTCGGCGCCGCTGCGTTTCCCGGAACCACGCCCAGA
GCAGCCGCGTCCCTGCGCAAACCCAGGGCTGCCTTGGAAAAGGCGCAAGGGTCCCCTCGGGGTTGGGAGG
TGGGTCTGAAACGATAATGGTGAATATCCCTGCCTAACTCTATTCACTATAGAAAGTACAGCAAAAACTA
TTCCAATTGCATTCATTTTATGTTTCAGGTTCAGGGGGAGGTGTGGGAGGTTTTTTGTTTAAACTGGTAA
GCTCGTACCGTGATACATGCGGCAGGCCGTTAATGATATCTATAACAAGAAAATATATATATAATAAGTT
ATCACGTAAGTAGAACATGAAATAACAATATAATTATCGTATGAGTTAAATCTTAAAAGTCACGTAAAAG
ATAATCATGCGTCATTTTGACTCACGCGGTCGTTATAGTTCAAAATCAGTGACACTTACCGCATTGACAA
GCACGCCTCACGGGAGCTCCAAGCGGCGACTGAGATGTCCTAAATGCACAGCGACGGATTCGCGCTATTT
AGAAAGAGAGAGCAATATTTCAAGAATGCATGCGTCAATTTTACGCAGACTATCTTTCTAGGGTTAAACA
CGACGGCTCACAGCCGGTAAGAGTAACCCGGGTCATAGCTGTTTCCTGTGTGAAATTGTTATCCGCTCAC
AATTCCACACAACATACGAGCCGGAAGCATAAAGTGTAAAGCCTGGGGTGCCTAATGAGTGAGCTAACTC
ACATTAATTGCGTTGCGCTCACTGCCCGCTTTCCAGTCGGGAAACCTGTCGTGCCAGCTGCATTAATGAA
TCGGCCAACGCGCGGGGAGAGGCGGTTTGCGTATTGGGCGCTCTTCCGCTTCCTCGCTCACTGACTCGCT
GCGCTCGGTCGTTCGGCTGCGGCGAGCGGTATCAGCTCACTCAAAGGCGGTAATACGGTTATCCACAGAA
TCAGGGGATAACGCAGGAAAGAACATGTGAGCAAAAGGCCAGCAAAAGGCCAGGAACCGTAAAAAGGCCG
CGTTGCTGGCGTTTTTCCATAGGCTCCGCCCCCCTGACGAGCATCACAAAAATCGACGCTCAAGTCAGAG
GTGGCGAAACCCGACAGGACTATAAAGATACCAGGCGTTTCCCCCTGGAAGCTCCCTCGTGCGCTCTCCT
GTTCCGACCCTGCCGCTTACCGGATACCTGTCCGCCTTTCTCCCTTCGGGAAGCGTGGCGCTTTCTCATA
GCTCACGCTGTAGGTATCTCAGTTCGGTGTAGGTCGTTCGCTCCAAGCTGGGCTGTGTGCACGAACCCCC
CGTTCAGCCCGACCGCTGCGCCTTATCCGGTAACTATCGTCTTGAGTCCAACCCGGTAAGACACGACTTA
TCGCCACTGGCAGCAGCCACTGGTAACAGGATTAGCAGAGCGAGGTATGTAGGCGGTGCTACAGAGTTCT
TGAAGTGGTGGCCTAACTACGGCTACACTAGAAGAACAGTATTTGGTATCTGCGCTCTGCTGAAGCCAGT
TACCTTCGGAAAAAGAGTTGGTAGCTCTTGATCCGGCAAACAAACCACCGCTGGTAGCGGTGGTTTTTTT
GTTTGCAAGCAGCAGATTACGCGCAGAAAAAAAGGATCTCAAGAAGATCCTTTGATCTTTTCTACGGGGT
CTGACGCTCAGTGGAACGAAAACTCACGTTAAGGGATTTTGGTCATGAGATTATCAAAAAGGATCTTCAC
CTAGATCCTTTTAAATTAAAAATGAAGTTTTAAATCAATCTAAAGTATATATGAGTAAACTTGGTCTGAC
AGTTACCAATGCTTAATCAGTGAGGCACCTATCTCAGCGATCTGTCTATTTCGTTCATCCATAGTTGCCT
GACTCCCCGTCGTGTAGATAACTACGATACGGGAGGGCTTACCATCTGGCCCCAGTGCTGCAATGATACC
GCGAGACCCACGCTCACCGGCTCCAGATTTATCAGCAATAAACCAGCCAGCCGGAAGGGCCGAGCGCAGA
AGTGGTCCTGCAACTTTATCCGCCTCCATCCAGTCTATTAATTGTTGCCGGGAAGCTAGAGTAAGTAGTT
CGCCAGTTAATAGTTTGCGCAACGTTGTTGCCATTGCTACAGGCATCGTGGTGTCACGCTCGTCGTTTGG
TATGGCTTCATTCAGCTCCGGTTCCCAACGATCAAGGCGAGTTACATGATCCCCCATGTTGTGCAAAAAA
GCGGTTAGCTCCTTCGGTCCTCCGATCGTTGTCAGAAGTAAGTTGGCCGCAGTGTTATCACTCATGGTTA
TGGCAGCACTGCATAATTCTCTTACTGTCATGCCATCCGTAAGATGCTTTTCTGTGACTGGTGAGTACTC
AACCAAGTCATTCTGAGAATAGTGTATGCGGCGACCGAGTTGCTCTTGCCCGGCGTCAATACGGGATAAT
ACCGCGCCACATAGCAGAACTTTAAAAGTGCTCATCATTGGAAAACGTTCTTCGGGGCGAAAACTCTCAA
GGATCTTACCGCTGTTGAGATCCAGTTCGATGTAACCCACTCGTGCACCCAACTGATCTTCAGCATCTTT
TACTTTCACCAGCGTTTCTGGGTGAGCAAAAACAGGAAGGCAAAATGCCGCAAAAAAGGGAATAAGGGCG
ACACGGAAATGTTGAATACTCATACTCTTCCTTTTTCAATATTATTGAAGCATTTATCAGGGTTATTGTA
TCATGAGCGGATACATATTTGAATGTATTTAGAAAAATAAACAAATAGGGGTTCCGCGCACATTTCCCCG
AAAAGTGCCACCTGACGTCTAAGAAACCGGTTAACCCTAGAAAGATAATCATATTGTGACGTACGTTAAA
GATAATCATGCGTAAAATTGACGCATGTGTTTTATCGGTCTGTATATCGAGGTTTATTTATTAATTTGAA
TAGATATTAAGTTTTATTATATTTACACTTACATACTAATAATAAATTCAACAAACAATTTATTTATGTT
TATTTATTTATTAAAAAAAAACAAAAACTCAAAATTTCTTCTATAAAGTAACAAAGCAAAAACACGTTAG
GGCCTTAATTAAGGGAGGTGGTCCCTGCAGTTACGCCAATGATAACCCCCGCCAGAAAAATCTTAGTAGC
CTTCCCTTTTTGTTTTCCGTGCCCCAACTCGGCGGATTGACTCGGCCCCTTCCGGAAACACCCGAATCAA
CTTCTAGTCAAATTATTGTTCACGCCGCAATGACCCACCCCTGGCCCGCGTCTGTGGAACTGACCCCTGG
TGTACAGGAGAGTTCGCTGCTGAAAGTGGTCCCAAAGGGGTACTAGTTTTTAAGCTCCCAACTCCCCCTC
CCCCAGCGTCTGGAGGATTCCACACCCTCGCACCGCAGGGGCGAGGAAGTGGGCGGAGTCCGGTTTTGGC
GCCAGCCGCTGAGGCTGCCAAGCAGAAAAGCCACCGCTGAGGAGACTCCGGTCACTGTCCTCGCCCCGCC
TCCCCCTTCCCTCCCCTTGGGGACCACCGGGCGCCACGCCGCGAACGGTAAGTGCCGCGGTCGTCGGCGC
CTCCGCCCTCCCCCTAGGGCCCCAATTCCCAGCGGGCGCGGCGCGCGGCCCCTCCCCCCGCCGGGCGCGC
GCCCGCTGCCCCGCCCTTCGTGGCCGCCCGGCGTGGGCGGTGCCACCCCTCCCCCCGGCGGCCCCGCGCG
CAGCTCCCGGCTCCCTCCCCCTTCGGATGTGGCTTGAGCTGTAGGCGCGGAGGGTACCAGTTTACTCCCT
ATCAGTGATAGAGAACGTATGAAGAGTTTACTCCCTATCAGTGATAGAGAACGTATGCAGACTTTACTCC
CTATCAGTGATAGAGAACGTATAAGGAGTTTACTCCCTATCAGTGATAGAGAACGTATGACCAGTTTACT
CCCTATCAGTGATAGAGAACGTATCTACAGTTTACTCCCTATCAGTGATAGAGAACGTATATCCAGTTTA
CTCCCTATCAGTGATAGAGAACGTATAAGCTTTAGGCGTGTACGGTGGGCGCCTATAAAAGCAGAGCTCG
TTTAGTGAACCGTCAGATCGCCTGGAGCAATTCCACAACACTTTTGTCTTATACCAACTTTCCGTACCAC
TTCCTACCCTCGTAAAGGATCCGCCGCCACCATGCCAAAGAAGAAGCGGAAAGTCGACAAGAAGTACAGC
ATCGGCCTGGACATCGGCACCAACTCTGTGGGCTGGGCCGTGATCACCGACGAGTACAAGGTGCCCAGCA
AGAAATTCAAGGTGCTGGGCAACACCGACCGGCACAGCATCAAGAAGAACCTGATCGGAGCCCTGCTGTT
CGACAGCGGCGAAACAGCCGAGGCCACCCGGCTGAAGAGAACCGCCAGAAGAAGATACACCAGACGGAAG
AACCGGATCTGCTATCTGCAAGAGATCTTCAGCAACGAGATGGCCAAGGTGGACGACAGCTTCTTCCACA
GACTGGAAGAGTCCTTCCTGGTGGAAGAGGATAAGAAGCACGAGCGGCACCCCATCTTCGGCAACATCGT
GGACGAGGTGGCCTACCACGAGAAGTACCCCACCATCTACCACCTGAGAAAGAAACTGGTGGACAGCACC
GACAAGGCCGACCTGCGGCTGATCTATCTGGCCCTGGCCCACATGATCAAGTTCCGGGGCCACTTCCTGA
TCGAGGGCGACCTGAACCCCGACAACAGCGACGTGGACAAGCTGTTCATCCAGCTGGTGCAGACCTACAA
CCAGCTGTTCGAGGAAAACCCCATCAACGCCAGCGGCGTGGACGCCAAGGCCATCCTGTCTGCCAGACTG
AGCAAGAGCAGACGGCTGGAAAATCTGATCGCCCAGCTGCCCGGCGAGAAGAAGAATGGCCTGTTCGGAA
ACCTGATTGCCCTGAGCCTGGGCCTGACCCCCAACTTCAAGAGCAACTTCGACCTGGCCGAGGATGCCAA
ACTGCAGCTGAGCAAGGACACCTACGACGACGACCTGGACAACCTGCTGGCCCAGATCGGCGACCAGTAC
GCCGACCTGTTTCTGGCCGCCAAGAACCTGTCCGACGCCATCCTGCTGAGCGACATCCTGAGAGTGAACA
CCGAGATCACCAAGGCCCCCCTGAGCGCCTCTATGATCAAGAGATACGACGAGCACCACCAGGACCTGAC
CCTGCTGAAAGCTCTCGTGCGGCAGCAGCTGCCTGAGAAGTACAAAGAGATTTTCTTCGACCAGAGCAAG
AACGGCTACGCCGGCTACATTGACGGCGGAGCCAGCCAGGAAGAGTTCTACAAGTTCATCAAGCCCATCC
TGGAAAAGATGGACGGCACCGAGGAACTGCTCGTGAAGCTGAACAGAGAGGACCTGCTGCGGAAGCAGCG
GACCTTCGACAACGGCAGCATCCCCCACCAGATCCACCTGGGAGAGCTGCACGCCATTCTGCGGCGGCAG
GAAGATTTTTACCCATTCCTGAAGGACAACCGGGAAAAGATCGAGAAGATCCTGACCTTCCGCATCCCCT
ACTACGTGGGCCCTCTGGCCAGGGGAAACAGCAGATTCGCCTGGATGACCAGAAAGAGCGAGGAAACCAT
CACCCCCTGGAACTTCGAGGAAGTGGTGGACAAGGGCGCTTCCGCCCAGAGCTTCATCGAGCGGATGACC
AACTTCGATAAGAACCTGCCCAACGAGAAGGTGCTGCCCAAGCACAGCCTGCTGTACGAGTACTTCACCG
TGTATAACGAGCTGACCAAAGTGAAATACGTGACCGAGGGAATGAGAAAGCCCGCCTTCCTGAGCGGCGA
GCAGAAAAAGGCCATCGTGGACCTGCTGTTCAAGACCAACCGGAAAGTGACCGTGAAGCAGCTGAAAGAG
GACTACTTCAAGAAAATCGAGTGCTTCGACTCCGTGGAAATCTCCGGCGTGGAAGATCGGTTCAACGCCT
CCCTGGGCACATACCACGATCTGCTGAAAATTATCAAGGACAAGGACTTCCTGGACAATGAGGAAAACGA
GGACATTCTGGAAGATATCGTGCTGACCCTGACACTGTTTGAGGACAGAGAGATGATCGAGGAACGGCTG
AAAACCTATGCCCACCTGTTCGACGACAAAGTGATGAAGCAGCTGAAGCGGCGGAGATACACCGGCTGGG
GCAGGCTGAGCCGGAAGCTGATCAACGGCATCCGGGACAAGCAGTCCGGCAAGACAATCCTGGATTTCCT
GAAGTCCGACGGCTTCGCCAACAGAAACTTCATGCAGCTGATCCACGACGACAGCCTGACCTTTAAAGAG
GACATCCAGAAAGCCCAGGTGTCCGGCCAGGGCGATAGCCTGCACGAGCACATTGCCAATCTGGCCGGCA
GCCCCGCCATTAAGAAGGGCATCCTGCAGACAGTGAAGGTGGTGGACGAGCTCGTGAAAGTGATGGGCCG
GCACAAGCCCGAGAACATCGTGATCGAAATGGCCAGAGAGAACCAGACCACCCAGAAGGGACAGAAGAAC
AGCCGCGAGAGAATGAAGCGGATCGAAGAGGGCATCAAAGAGCTGGGCAGCCAGATCCTGA
